>Addgene plasmid #111412 | brr2-C520R pRS313 | addgene full sequence | sequence record 254633 | Addgene NGS Result
CTCTATCGCTAGGGGACCACCCTTTAAAGAGATCGCAATCTGAATCTTGGTTTCATTTGTAATACGCTTT
ACTAGGGCTTTCTGCTCTGTCATCTTTGCCTTCGTTTATCTTGCCTGCTCATTTTTTAGTATATTCTTCG
AAGAAATCACATTACTTTATATAATGTATAATTCATTATGTGATAATGCCAATCGCTAAGAAAAAAAAAG
AGTCATCCGCTAGGTGGAAAAAAAAAAATGAAAATCATTACCGAGGCATAAAAAAATATAGAGTGTACTA
GAGGAGGCCAAGAGTAATAGAAAAAGAAAATTGCGGGAAAGGACTGTGTTATGACTTCCCTGACTAATGC
CGTGTTCAAACGATACCTGGCAGTGACTCCTAGCGCTCACCAAGCTCTTAAAACGAGAATTAAGAAAAAG
TCGTCATCTTTATACTAAGTTGGCATTATAAAAAAGCATTGCTTATCAATTTGTTGCAACGAACAGGTCA
CTATCAGTCAAAATAAAATCATTATTTGATTTCAATTTTGTCCCACTCCCTGCCTCTGTCATCACGATAC
TGTGATGCCATGGTGTCCGACTTATGCCCGAGAAGATGTTGAGCAAACTTATCGCTTATCTGCTTCTCAT
AGAGTCTTGCAGACAAACTGCGCAACTCGTGAAAGGTAGGCGGATCCAGGTGGCACTTTTCGGGGAAATG
TGCGCGGAACCCCTATTTGTTTATTTTTCTAAATACATTCAAATATGTATCCGCTCATGAGACAATAACC
CTGATAAATGCTTCAATAATATTGAAAAAGGAAGAGTATGAGTATTCAACATTTCCGTGTCGCCCTTATT
CCCTTTTTTGCGGCATTTTGCCTTCCTGTTTTTGCTCACCCAGAAACGCTGGTGAAAGTAAAAGATGCTG
AAGATCAGTTGGGTGCACGAGTGGGTTACATCGAACTGGATCTCAACAGCGGTAAGATCCTTGAGAGTTT
TCGCCCCGAAGAACGTTTTCCAATGATGAGCACTTTTAAAGTTCTGCTATGTGGCGCGGTATTATCCCGT
GTTGACGCCGGGCAAGAGCAACTCGGTCGCCGCATACACTATTCTCAGAATGACTTGGTTGAGTACTCAC
CAGTCACAGAAAAGCATCTTACGGATGGCATGACAGTAAGAGAATTATGCAGTGCTGCCATAACCATGAG
TGATAACACTGCGGCCAACTTACTTCTGACAACGATCGGAGGACCGAAGGAGCTAACCGCTTTTTTGCAC
AACATGGGGGATCATGTAACTCGCCTTGATCGTTGGGAACCGGAGCTGAATGAAGCCATACCAAACGACG
AGCGTGACACCACGATGCCTGTAGCAATGGCAACAACGTTGCGCAAACTATTAACTGGCGAACTACTTAC
TCTAGCTTCCCGGCAACAATTAATAGACTGGATGGAGGCGGATAAAGTTGCAGGACCACTTCTGCGCTCG
GCCCTTCCGGCTGGCTGGTTTATTGCTGATAAATCTGGAGCCGGTGAGCGTGGGTCTCGCGGTATCATTG
CAGCACTGGGGCCAGATGGTAAGCCCTCCCGTATCGTAGTTATCTACACGACGGGGAGTCAGGCAACTAT
GGATGAACGAAATAGACAGATCGCTGAGATAGGTGCCTCACTGATTAAGCATTGGTAACTGTCAGACCAA
GTTTACTCATATATACTTTAGATTGATTTAAAACTTCATTTTTAATTTAAAAGGATCTAGGTGAAGATCC
TTTTTGATAATCTCATGACCAAAATCCCTTAACGTGAGTTTTCGTTCCACTGAGCGTCAGACCCCGTAGA
AAAGATCAAAGGATCTTCTTGAGATCCTTTTTTTCTGCGCGTAATCTGCTGCTTGCAAACAAAAAAACCA
CCGCTACCAGCGGTGGTTTGTTTGCCGGATCAAGAGCTACCAACTCTTTTTCCGAAGGTAACTGGCTTCA
GCAGAGCGCAGATACCAAATACTGTTCTTCTAGTGTAGCCGTAGTTAGGCCACCACTTCAAGAACTCTGT
AGCACCGCCTACATACCTCGCTCTGCTAATCCTGTTACCAGTGGCTGCTGCCAGTGGCGATAAGTCGTGT
CTTACCGGGTTGGACTCAAGACGATAGTTACCGGATAAGGCGCAGCGGTCGGGCTGAACGGGGGGTTCGT
GCACACAGCCCAGCTTGGAGCGAACGACCTACACCGAACTGAGATACCTACAGCGTGAGCTATGAGAAAG
CGCCACGCTTCCCGAAGGGAGAAAGGCGGACAGGTATCCGGTAAGCGGCAGGGTCGGAACAGGAGAGCGC
ACGAGGGAGCTTCCAGGGGGAAACGCCTGGTATCTTTATAGTCCTGTCGGGTTTCGCCACCTCTGACTTG
AGCGTCGATTTTTGTGATGCTCGTCAGGGGGGCGGAGCCTATGGAAAAACGCCAGCAACGCGGCCTTTTT
ACGGTTCCTGGCCTTTTGCTGGCCTTTTGCTCACATGTTCTTTCCTGCGTTATCCCCTGATTCTGTGGAT
AACCGTATTACCGCCTTTGAGTGAGCTGATACCGCTCGCCGCAGCCGAACGACCGAGCGCAGCGAGTCAG
TGAGCGAGGAAGCGGAAGAGCGCCCAATACGCAAACCGCCTCTCCCCGCGCGTTGGCCGATTCATTAATG
CAGCTGGCACGACAGGTTTCCCGACTGGAAAGCGAGCAGTGAGCGCAACGCAATTAATGTGAGTTAGCTC
ACTCATTAGGCACCCCAGGCTTTACACTTTATGCTTCCGGCTCGTATGTTGTGTGGAATTGTGAGCGGAT
AACAATTTCACACAGGAAACAGCTATGACATGATTACGAATTCGAGCTCCATTTTGTTATTTGCGAGCCC
AATGAACTGAGACTATATTGTAATAAGGGCCGTTTGTTCAAATTCGTACTATCCATATCATTCAGACAGG
AACAAACTTGATAATTAGTGGTGTTGAATCAAGTACTATTAACGCATTGTGATGATCTCTCAGATATCAA
TGCGTGTTTGCTTCTTTGACGATCTAATATTGAATATTGTCGCTCTTTACGAGAATATTAAAAATTTATG
CTACTAAAGCTATGTCTACTATAAAGGAATAATACACTAATAGAGATAATCTTGAGTAAAATAAGGTGAA
GGTAAATATAAGTAATTGCTTTGGAAGATTTACCGTGAGCCTTCGTTATTAAAAATGACTGAGCATGAAA
CGAAGGATAAGGCCAAAAAAATTAGAGAAATTTATCGTTATGATGAGATGTCCAATAAGGTGTTGAAAGT
TGATAAACGCTTTATGAATACCAGCCAAAATCCTCAAAGGGATGCGGAAATATCACAACCAAAATCCATG
AGTGGTAGAATTAGTGCTAAGGATATGGGACAGGGCCTGTGCAATAACATTAATAAAGGACTAAAAGAAA
ATGATGTAGCCGTTGAAAAAACTGGAAAGAGCGCATCATTGAAAAAAATTCAGCAGCATAACACCATTTT
GAATTCTTCCTCCGATTTCAGGTTACATTATTATCCAAAGGATCCCTCAAATGTCGAAACTTACGAGCAG
ATTTTGCAGTGGGTTACAGAAGTTTTAGGCAATGATATACCCCATGATCTTATTATTGGAACTGCTGATA
TATTCATCAGACAATTGAAAGAAAATGAGGAAAATGAGGATGGTAATATTGAAGAGCGAAAGGAAAAGAT
CCAGCATGAGCTAGGCATCAATATAGACTCCCTGAAGTTTAACGAATTAGTTAAACTTATGAAAAACATT
ACCGATTATGAAACACATCCTGACAATAGCAATAAACAAGCAGTAGCAATTCTTGCCGATGATGAAAAAT
CAGATGAAGAAGAAGTAACAGAAATGTCCAACAATGCTAATGTTCTTGGGGGAGAAATCAATGATAATGA
AGATGATGATGAGGAATATGATTACAATGACGTTGAAGTCAATTCTAAAAAAAAAAACAAGAGGGCATTG
CCAAACATTGAAAACGATATAATTAAACTCTCCGATAGTAAAACAAGTAATATCGAGAGCGTTCCGATAT
ACTCAATCGATGAATTTTTTTTGCAGAGAAAACTTCGGTCAGAGCTTGGTTACAAGGATACCTCTGTAAT
ACAAGACCTGTCAGAAAAAATTTTGAATGATATTGAAACACTTGAGCATAATCCAGTAGCGTTGGAGCAG
AAGTTGGTTGATCTGCTTAAATTCGAGAATATATCACTGGCTGAATTTATTCTCAAGAATAGATCTACAA
TTTTTTGGGGCATACGACTGGCGAAGAGCACAGAGAATGAAATACCGAACTTAATAGAGAAAATGGTTGC
AAAAGGTTTGAATGATCTTGTGGAACAGTATAAATTTAGAGAAACTACACACTCAAAGCGTGAACTCGAT
TCCGGTGACGACCAGCCACAGTCTTCGGAAGCAAAAAGAACAAAATTCAGTAATCCAGCAATACCGCCCG
TCATAGATTTGGAAAAGATTAAATTCGACGAAAGTTCTAAATTAATGACCGTGACAAAAGTATCCCTACC
GGAAGGATCATTCAAAAGGGTGAAACCACAATATGACGAAATACATATTCCAGCTCCTAGCAAACCTGTT
ATTGATTATGAGTTGAAAGAAATTACTTCTCTACCAGATTGGTGTCAGGAGGCGTTTCCTTCATCGGAAA
CAACGTCCTTAAACCCTATACAATCAAAGGTTTTTCACGCAGCATTTGAAGGTGATTCAAACATGCTAAT
ACGTGCACCCACTGGTTCAGGTAAGACGAATATCGCGTTATTGACGGTATTGAAAGCCTTATCCCATCAT
TATAACCCGAAAACTAAGAAATTAAACCTTTCTGCATTTAAAATTGTTTATATAGCACCCTTGAAAGCCT
TAGTACAGGAACAAGTCCGAGAATTTCAAAGGAGGTTGGCTTTTCTAGGTATAAAAGTCGCTGAATTGAC
TGGTGATTCTAGGCTTAGTAGAAAGCAAATTGACGAGACGCAGGTTTTGGTGTCTACGCCAGAGAAATGG
GACATAACTACTAGAAATTCAAATAATTTGGCCATCGTAGAACTTGTTCGTTTGTTGATTATAGATGAAA
TACATTTGTTACATGATGACAGGGGACCAGTATTGGAAAGCATCGTGGCTAGGACATTTTGGGCTTCCAA
ATATGGCCAGGAATACCCCAGAATAATAGGCCTTTCTGCCACCTTACCAAATTATGAGGATGTCGGTAGG
TTTTTAAGAGTTCCGAAGGAAGGATTGTTTTATTTTGACTCCTCATTTAGACCGTGTCCTCTATCTCAAC
AGTTTTGTGGCATTAAGGAACGGAACTCCTTGAAAAAGCTGAAGGCTATGAATGATGCTTGTTATGAAAA
GGTATTGGAATCCATCAATGAAGGTAATCAAATAATCGTGTTTGTTCATTCTCGAAAAGAAACATCACGA
ACAGCAACATGGTTGAAAAATAAATTTGCTGAAGAGAACATTACTCATAAATTAACCAAAAATGATGCAG
GATCGAAGCAGATTTTAAAGACAGAAGCAGCCAACGTACTCGATCCAAGTCTACGAAAGTTGATTGAAAG
CGGTATAGGGACGCATCACGCAGGGCTGACCAGAAGTGACAGATCCTTATCTGAAGATTTATTTGCAGAC
GGGTTGTTGCAAGTATTGGTATGCACTGCGACGTTAGCATGGGGTGTTAATCTACCTGCTCATACAGTGA
TTATAAAAGGAACAGATGTCTATTCACCTGAAAAGGGGTCCTGGGAACAACTTTCTCCACAAGATGTACT
TCAAATGTTAGGTAGAGCAGGCAGACCGAGATATGACACATTTGGCGAGGGTATTATAATAACAGACCAA
TCGAATGTTCAATATTATCTCTCGGTTTTAAATCAACAATTACCAATAGAATCGCAATTTGTTTCAAAAT
TAGTTGACAACTTAAATGCAGAAGTTGTCGCGGGTAACATTAAGTGCAGGAATGATGCTGTGAATTGGTT
GGCGTATACTTACCTATATGTCAGAATGTTAGCTTCCCCTATGCTTTACAAAGTACCTGATATTTCAAGT
GATGGGCAATTGAAAAAGTTTAGAGAAAGCTTAGTCCATTCGGCCCTATGCATTTTAAAAGAACAAGAGT
TGGTGTTATATGATGCTGAAAATGATGTAATTGAGGCGACCGATCTAGGAAATATAGCGTCGTCATTTTA
CATAAATCATGCTTCCATGGATGTTTACAATAGAGAGTTAGATGAACATACAACTCAGATTGATCTTTTT
AGAATATTCTCAATGTCGGAAGAGTTTAAGTACGTATCGGTGAGATATGAAGAGAAAAGAGAACTAAAAC
AACTTCTAGAGAAAGCACCCATTCCTATCAGAGAAGATATTGATGATCCTTTAGCAAAAGTGAATGTACT
ACTGCAGTCTTATTTTTCCCAGCTAAAGTTCGAAGGTTTTGCACTTAATTCTGATATAGTGTTTATTCAC
CAAAATGCTGGTAGGTTATTGCGTGCTATGTTTGAAATATGCTTGAAGAGAGGATGGGGACATCCCACAC
GGATGTTGTTAAATCTTTGCAAATCTGCCACAACTAAAATGTGGCCAACAAACTGTCCTTTAAGACAGTT
TAAAACATGCCCTGTCGAAGTGATTAAAAGGCTGGAAGCCTCTACAGTACCGTGGGGAGATTATCTACAG
CTAGAAACACCTGCCGAAGTTGGTCGTGCAATCAGATCTGAAAAATATGGAAAACAGGTTTACGATTTAT
TGAAAAGATTTCCCAAAATGTCCGTAACATGCAACGCTCAGCCAATTACCCGTAGCGTTATGAGGTTCAA
CATTGAAATAATAGCCGACTGGATATGGGATATGAATGTACACGGTTCCCTTGAACCTTTTTTGCTCATG
CTAGAAGACACTGATGGTGATTCAATACTTTATTATGACGTACTATTCATCACTCCAGATATAGTTGGTC
ATGAATTTACCTTATCCTTTACTTATGAGTTAAAGCAGCACAATCAAAATAACTTACCACCTAATTTCTT
CCTTACTTTGATATCAGAAAATTGGTGGCACAGTGAATTCGAGATTCCAGTTTCCTTCAATGGATTTAAA
CTTCCGAAAAAATTTCCTCCTCCTACTCCCCTTCTGGAGAATATTAGTATTTCAACATCAGAGCTTGGCA
ATGATGATTTTTCCGAAGTATTTGAATTTAAAACTTTCAACAAGATTCAGAGCCAGGTCTTCGAGTCTCT
CTACAATTCGAATGACTCGGTCTTTGTAGGTTCAGGAAAGGGCACAGGTAAAACAGCTATGGCTGAATTA
GCACTGTTAAATCATTGGAGACAGAATAAAGGAAGAGCGGTTTATATCAATCCGTCTGGGGAAAAAATTG
ATTTTTTGCTATCTGATTGGAATAAAAGGTTCTCTCATCTTGCTGGTGGTAAGATAATAAATAAGCTAGG
AAATGATCCTTCACTAAATTTAAAATTATTAGCAAAAAGCCATGTTCTCTTGGCTACCCCCGTGCAATTT
GAGCTTTTGTCACGTCGTTGGAGACAAAGGAAGAACATCCAAAGTTTAGAATTAATGATATATGATGACG
CTCATGAGATTAGCCAAGGTGTTTACGGTGCTGTGTATGAAACGCTAATTTCTAGAATGATATTTATAGC
AACCCAACTTGAAAAGAAAATTCGATTTGTTTGCCTTTCGAACTGTTTGGCAAATGCTCGTGATTTTGGT
GAATGGGCTGGTATGACGAAGTCAAACATCTACAACTTTTCTCCAAGCGAAAGAATTGAGCCTCTTGAAA
TTAATATTCAGTCATTTAAAGATGTTGAGCACATATCATTCAATTTTTCGATGCTTCAAATGGCATTTGA
AGCATCTGCTGCTGCAGCGGGAAATCGTAATTCCAGTTCGGTGTTCTTACCATCTAGAAAGGATTGTATG
GAAGTTGCGTCTGCATTTATGAAGTTTTCAAAAGCAATTGAATGGGATATGTTGAACGTTGAAGAAGAGC
AAATTGTACCATACATTGAAAAGTTAACAGATGGTCATCTAAGAGCACCTTTAAAACACGGTGTTGGTAT
TTTGTATAAGGGGATGGCATCAAATGATGAAAGAATTGTGAAAAGGTTATACGAATATGGTGCGGTATCG
GTTTTACTCATTTCTAAGGATTGTTCTGCATTCGCTTGTAAAACTGATGAAGTGATTATTTTAGGAACCA
ACCTTTATGATGGTGCAGAGCATAAATATATGCCATATACCATAAATGAACTTCTAGAAATGGTGGGACT
AGCTAGTGGTAACGATTCAATGGCAGGCAAGGTTTTAATTTTGACAAGTCACAACATGAAGGCCTACTAC
AAAAAATTCTTAATTGAGCCTTTGCCTACTGAGAGTTACCTACAGTATATTATTCATGATACTCTGAACA
ACGAGATAGCAAATTCTATTATACAAAGCAAACAAGATTGTGTTGACTGGTTTACATATTCGTATTTCTA
TCGTCGTATCCATGTGAATCCAAGCTATTATGGCGTAAGGGATACGTCTCCACATGGAATTTCAGTTTTT
TTGAGTAATTTAGTTGAAACTTGTTTGAATGACTTAGTTGAATCATCCTTCATTGAAATTGACGATACAG
AAGCTGAAGTAACCGCAGAAGTTAATGGAGGAGATGATGAAGCAACTGAAATCATTTCTACCTTGAGCAA
CGGGCTAATTGCTTCTCACTATGGCGTATCATTTTTTACTATTCAGTCATTCGTTTCTTCTTTATCGAAT
ACGTCAACGCTCAAAAACATGCTGTATGTTCTTTCAACAGCAGTAGAATTCGAAAGTGTTCCACTCAGAA
AAGGAGACAGAGCATTACTTGTCAAATTAAGTAAAAGACTACCATTGAGATTCCCTGAACACACCTCTTC
TGGTTCGGTGAGCTTTAAAGTTTTCTTATTGTTACAAGCATATTTTTCACGTCTTGAATTACCTGTCGAC
TTTCAAAATGATTTAAAAGACATTCTAGAAAAGGTTGTTCCACTAATTAACGTAGTGGTTGATATCCTTT
CAGCAAACGGGTATTTGAATGCTACTACCGCCATGGATTTGGCGCAGATGTTGATTCAGGGTGTATGGGA
CGTTGATAATCCGTTGAGACAGATTCCACACTTCAACAACAAAATTTTGGAAAAATGTAAAGAAATTAAC
GTCGAGACGGTCTATGATATAATGGCCCTTGAGGATGAAGAGAGGGATGAAATTTTAACGCTTACTGATT
CACAGCTTGCGCAGGTCGCCGCGTTTGTTAACAATTACCCCAACGTTGAACTTACTTATTCGTTGAATAA
TTCTGATTCGTTAATTTCAGGTGTAAAACAGAAAATTACCATTCAATTGACAAGAGATGTTGAACCTGAG
AACTTACAAGTAACATCTGAAAAGTATCCGTTTGATAAGCTAGAAAGTTGGTGGTTGGTTTTAGGTGAAG
TATCTAAAAAAGAGCTTTATGCGATCAAGAAAGTTACTTTAAATAAAGAGACTCAGCAATATGAATTGGA
ATTTGACACTCCGACATCTGGTAAACATAACTTAACAATTTGGTGTGTCTGTGATTCATATCTTGACGCA
GATAAAGAGTTGTCCTTTGAAATAAATGTGAAATAAAATCATTGTTTAGTCCTGGATAATCGAATGGATT
TCAATATATAACATTCTCTTGCGGCTATTTAATCTAATTGTGATATATACAGTTTATAGCAAAAGCGTAT
CATTGCATCACTGCATTTCTATATCTTCATCTTCATCTTCATCCTGTTCTCCTTCTTTGTTTTCGTTTTC
AATAAATCCACCTTGATCCTCTAGAGTCGACCTGCAGGGGTGGAGCTCGGTACCCGGGGATCCTCTAGAG
TCGACCTGCAGGCATGCAAGCTTGGCACTGGCCGTCGTTTTACAACGTCGTGACTGGGAAAACCCTGGCG
TTACCCAACTTAATCGCCTTGCAGCACATCCCCCTTTCGCCAGCTGGCGTAATAGCGAAGAGGCCCGCAC
CGATCGCCCTTCCCAACAGTTGCGCAGCCTGAATGGCGAATGGCGCCTGATGCGGTATTTTCTCCTTACG
CATCTGTGCGGTATTTCACACCGCATAACTAGCTTTTAACTTGTATCCTAGGTTATCTATGCTGTCTCAC
CATAGAGAATATTACCTATTTCAGAATGTATGTCCATGATTCGCCGGGTAAATACATATAATACACAAAT
CTGGCTTAATAAAGTCTATAATATATCTCATAAAGAAGTGCTAAATTGGCTAGTGCTATATATTTTTAAG
AAAATTTCTTTTGACTAAGTCCATATCGACTTTGTAAAAGTTCACATTAGCATACATATATTACACGAGC
CAGAAATAGTAACTTTTGCCTAAATCACAAATTGCAAAATTTAATTGCTTGCAAAAGGTCACATGCTTAT
AATCAACTTTTTTAAAAATTTAAAATACTTTTTTATTTTTTATTTTTAAACATAAATGAAATAATTTATT
TATTGTTTATGATTACCGAAACATAAAACCTGCTCAAGAAAAAGAAACTGTTTTGTCCTTGGAAAAAAAG
CACTACCTAGGAGCGGCCAAAATGCCGAGGCTTTCATAGCTTAAACTCTTTACAGAAAATAGGCATTATA
GATCAGTTCGAGTTTTCTTATTCTTCCTTCCGGTTTTATCGTCACAGTTTTACAGTAAATAAGTATCACC
TCTTAGAGTTAGCTTACATTTTATGTTAGCTGGTGGACTGACGCCAGAAAATGTTGGTGATGCGCTTAGA
TTAAATGGCGTTATTGGTGTTGATGTAAGCGGAGGTGTGGAGACAAATGGTGTAAAAGACTCTAACAAAA
TAGCAAATTTCGTCAAAAATGCTAAGAAATAGGTTATTACTGAGTAGTATTTATTTAAGTATTGTTTGTG
CACTTGCCTGCAGGCCTTTTGAAAAGCAAGCATAAAAGATCTAAACATAAAATCTGTAAAATAACAAGAT
GTAAAGATAATGCTAAATCATTTGGCTTTTTGATTGATTGTACAGGAAAATATACATCGCAGGGGGTTGA
CTTTTACCATTTCACCGCAATGGAATCAAACTTGTTGAAGAGAATGTTCACAGGCGCATACGCTACAATG
ACCCGATTCTTGCTAGCCTTTTCTCGGTCTTGCAAACAACCGCCGGCAGCTTAGTATATAAATACACATG
TACATACCTCTCTCCGTATCCTCGTAATCATTTTCTTGTATTTATCGTCTTTTCGCTGTAAAAACTTTAT
CACACTTATCTCAAATACACTTATTAACCGCTTTTACTATTATCTTCTACGCTGACAGTAATATCAAACA
GTGACACATATTAAACACAGTGGTTTCTTTGCATAAACACCATCAGCCTCAAGTCGTCAAGTAAAGATTT
CGTGTTCATGCAGATAGATAACAATCTATATGTTGATAATTAGCGTTGCCTCATCAATGCGAGATCCGTT
TAACCGGACCTTTTCTTTGACTACAACACAAAAATCAAGCACAGAACGTCATACGAATCCGCAACTACAT
TCTGGGCATTATGGGCTGGACTTGCCACGAAGGAGCAAGCACAGAAAATGGTGGAGAAAGCACTACCCAA
GTTAGAGATGCTTGGAGGTTTAGCTGCATGTACGGAGCGTTCTCGAGTTCAAGAGAAAAAAAAAGAAAAA
GCAAAAAGAAAAAAGGAAAGCGCGCCTCGTTCAGAATGACACGTATAGAATGATGCATTACCTTGTCATC
TTCAGTATCATACTGTTCGTATACATACTTACTGACATTCATAGGTATACATATATACACATGTATATAT
ATCGTATGCTGCAGCTTTAAATAATCGGTGTCACTACATAAGAACACCTTTGGTGGAGGGAACATCGTTG
GTACCATTGGGCGAGGTGGCTTCTCTTATGGCAACCGCAAGAGCCTTGAACGCACTCTCACTACGGTGAT
GATCATTCTTGCCTCGCAGACAATCAACGTGGAGGGTAATTCTGCTAGCCTCTGCAAAGCTTTCAAGAAA
ATGCGGGATCATCTCGCAAGAGAGATCTCCTACTTTCTCCCTTTGCAAACCAAGTTCGACAACTGCGTAC
GGCCTGTTCGAAAGATCTACCACCGCTCTGGAAAGTGCCTCATCCAAAGGCGCAAATCCTGATCCAAACC
TTTTTACTCCACGCACGGCCCCTAGGGCCTCTTTAAAAGCTTGACCGAGAGCAATCCCGCAGTCTTCAGT
GGTGTGATGGTCGTCTATGTGTAAGTCACCAATGCACTCAACGATTAGCGACCAGCCGGAATGCTTGGCC
AGAGCATGTATCATATGGTCCAGAAACCCTATACCTGTGTGGACGTTAATCACTTGCGATTGTGTGGCCT
GTTCTGCTACTGCTTCTGCCTCTTTTTCTGGGAAGATCGAGTG
Features (pLannotate 1.2.2; 21 found; start..end, strand, type, name):
     94..281     -  promoter       HIS3 promoter: S. cerevisiae HIS3
    331..429     +  CDS            MRM1 (fragment): MRM1_YEAST - Also known as PET56 From Saccharomyces cerevisiae (strain ATCC 204508 / S288c) (Baker's yeast).
    430..517     -  protein_bind   attL3 (fragment): mutant version of attL; recombination site for the Gateway® LR reaction LR Clonase™
    512..677     -  CDS            λ integrase (fragment): integrase from phage λ; int
    703..807     +  promoter       AmpR promoter: bla
    808..1668    +  CDS            AmpR: β-lactamase; bla; confers resistance to ampicillin, carbenicillin, and related antibiotics
   1839..2427    +  rep_origin     ori: high-copy-number ColE1/pMB1/pBR322/pUC origin of replication
   2610..2702    +  CDS            lacI (fragment): lac repressor; lacI; The lac repressor binds to the lac operator to inhibit transcription in E. coli. This inhibition can be relieved by adding lactose or isopropyl-β-D-thiogalactopyranoside (IPTG).
   2715..2736    +  protein_bind   CAP binding site: CAP binding activates transcription in the presence of cAMP. E. coli catabolite activator protein
   2751..2781    +  promoter       lac promoter: promoter for the E. coli lac operon
   2785..2807    +  protein_bind   lac operator (fragment): The lac repressor binds to the lac operator to inhibit transcription in E. coli. This inhibition can be relieved by adding lactose or isopropyl-β-D-thiogalactopyranoside (IPTG). lac repressor encoded by lacI
   2843..2926    -  CDS            RAD24 (fragment): RAD24_YEAST - Experimental evidence at protein level: Swiss-Prot protein existence level 1. Participates in checkpoint pathways arrest of the cell cycle, a mechanism that allows the DNA repair pathways to act to restore the integrity of the DNA prior to DNA synthesis or separation of the replicated chromosomes. Regulates the DNA damage checkpoint pathway throughout the cell cycle, when associated with RCF5. Component of the RFC-like RAD24-RFC complex which loads the checkpoint clamp DDC1:MEC3:RAD17 complex and is involved in DNA repair pathways. During a clamp loading circle, the RFC:clamp com
   3205..9693    +  CDS            BRR2: BRR2_YEAST - Also known as RSS1, SNU246. Experimental evidence at protein level: Swiss-Prot protein existence level 1. RNA helicase that plays an essential role in pre-mRNA splicing as component of the U5 snRNP and U4/U6-U5 tri-snRNP complexes. Involved in spliceosome assembly, activation and disassembly. Mediates changes in the dynamic network of RNA-RNA interactions in the spliceosome. Catalyzes the ATP-dependent unwinding of U4/U6 RNA duplices, an essential step in the assembly of a catalytically active spliceosome. From Saccharomyces cerevisiae (strain ATCC 204508 / S288c) (Baker's yeast).
   9885..9908    +  misc_feature   MCS (fragment): pUC18/19 multiple cloning site
   9913..9963    +  misc_feature   MCS (fragment): pUC18/19 multiple cloning site
   9966..10120   +  CDS            lacZα (fragment): LacZα fragment of β-galactosidase; lacZ fragment
  10126..10177   -  misc_feature   bom (fragment): basis of mobility region from pBR322
  10498..10790   -  misc_feature   CEN4: S. cerevisiae CEN4 centromere
  10791..11244   +  rep_origin     ARS1: S. cerevisiae autonomously replicating sequence ARS1
  11561..11737   +  misc_feature   CEN/ARS (fragment): S. cerevisiae CEN4 centromere fused to the autonomously replicating sequence ARS1/ARS416
  11934..93      -  CDS            HIS3 (across the origin): imidazoleglycerol-phosphate dehydratase, required for histidine biosynthesis; S. cerevisiae HIS3; yeast auxotrophic marker
