[The description below was written by a language model from this plasmid's Addgene catalogue record and pLannotate feature annotations shown in this document.]
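Description:
brr2-C520R pRS313 is a yeast–E. coli shuttle plasmid for expressing a mutant allele of the Saccharomyces cerevisiae BRR2 gene (also called SLT22, PRP44 or RSS1) from its own promoter. The catalogue lists the backbone as pRS313, a low-copy centromeric vector. The annotated sequence is consistent with this general design. A yeast centromere and an autonomously replicating sequence (called here as CEN4 and ARS1) give stable maintenance at roughly single copy in yeast. The HIS3 gene with its promoter provides selection by histidine prototrophy in his3 strains. In bacteria the plasmid replicates from a ColE1/pUC-type origin and is selected with ampicillin through the β-lactamase gene. Remnants of the lac promoter/operator, lacZα and the multiple cloning site flank the insert. Short fragments called as attL3, λ integrase, lacI, bom and MRM1 appear to be backbone or flanking-sequence remnants with no stated function.

The payload is a genomic fragment of about 7 kb containing the full BRR2 open reading frame of roughly 6.5 kb. A few hundred base pairs of upstream sequence, including a piece of the neighbouring RAD24 gene, presumably carry the endogenous promoter named in the record. Brr2 is the essential RNA helicase of the U5 snRNP and the U4/U6-U5 tri-snRNP, and it unwinds U4/U6 duplexes during spliceosome activation. The insert carries a C520R amino-acid substitution, which is not annotated separately in the feature table. No epitope tag is recorded. The associated work concerns Brr2 as a splicing fidelity factor, so the plasmid is suited to expressing this allele at near-native levels in yeast to study its effects on splicing. The sequenced record is about 12.5 kb, slightly larger than the nominal catalogue size of 12 kb.
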