Addgene plasmid #111412: brr2-C520R pRS313
Purpose: brr2-C520R (endogenous promoter)
Depositing lab: Christine Guthrie. Depositing organization: University of California, San Francisco (UCSF). Publication: Brr2 is a splicing fidelity factor. Mayerle M, Guthrie C. bioRxiv 2018. 354514 10.1101/354514.
Backbone
  Vector backbone: pRS313
  Backbone size w/o insert (bp): 4967
  Total vector size (bp): 12000
  Vector type: Yeast Expression
  Selectable markers: HIS3
Growth in bacteria
  Bacterial resistance: Ampicillin, 100 μg/mL
  Growth temperature: 37°C
  Growth strain: DH5alpha
  Copy number: Low Copy
Gene/Insert
  Gene/Insert name: BRR2 (alt names: SLT22; PRP44; RSS1)
  Species: S. cerevisiae (budding yeast)
  Insert size (bp): 7000
  Mutation: C520R aa mutation
Terms and licenses: Academic/Nonprofit Terms; Industry Terms: Not Available to Industry
How to cite: brr2-C520R pRS313 was a gift from Christine Guthrie (Addgene plasmid # 111412 ; http://n2t.net/addgene:111412 ; RRID:Addgene_111412)
